>Addgene plasmid #91424 | pHH0103_RUSC2-1/1 | addgene full sequence | sequence record 192286 | Addgene NGS Result
GAAACCATTATTATCATGACATTAACCTATAAAAATAGGCGTATCACGAGGCCCTTTCGTCTTCAAGAAT
TCCCGACACCATCGAATGGTGCAAAACCTTTCGCGGTATGGCATGATAGCGCCCGGAAGAGAGTCAATTC
AGGGTGGTGAATGTGAAACCAGTAACGTTATACGATGTCGCAGAGTATGCCGGTGTCTCTTATCAGACCG
TTTCCCGCGTGGTGAACCAGGCCAGCCACGTTTCTGCGAAAACGCGGGAAAAAGTGGAAGCGGCGATGGC
GGAGCTGAATTACATTCCCAACCGCGTGGCACAACAACTGGCGGGCAAACAGTCGTTGCTGATTGGCGTT
GCCACCTCCAGTCTGGCCCTGCACGCGCCGTCGCAAATTGTCGCGGCGATTAAATCTCGCGCCGATCAAC
TGGGTGCCAGCGTGGTGGTGTCGATGGTAGAACGAAGCGGCGTCGAAGCCTGTAAAGCGGCGGTGCACAA
TCTTCTCGCGCAACGCGTCAGTGGGCTGATCATTAACTATCCGCTGGATGACCAGGATGCCATTGCTGTG
GAAGCTGCCTGCACTAATGTTCCGGCGTTATTTCTTGATGTCTCTGACCAGACACCCATCAACAGTATTA
TTTTCTCCCATGAAGACGGTACGCGACTGGGCGTGGAGCATCTGGTCGCATTGGGTCACCAGCAAATCGC
GCTGTTAGCGGGCCCATTAAGTTCTGTCTCGGCGCGTCTGCGTCTGGCTGGCTGGCATAAATATCTCACT
CGCAATCAAATTCAGCCGATAGCGGAACGGGAAGGCGACTGGAGTGCCATGTCCGGTTTTCAACAAACCA
TGCAAATGCTGAATGAGGGCATCGTTCCCACTGCGATGCTGGTTGCCAACGATCAGATGGCGCTGGGCGC
AATGCGCGCCATTACCGAGTCCGGGCTGCGCGTTGGTGCGGATATCTCGGTAGTGGGATACGACGATACC
GAAGACAGCTCATGTTATATCCCGCCGTTAACCACCATCAAACAGGATTTTCGCCTGCTGGGGCAAACCA
GCGTGGACCGCTTGCTGCAACTCTCTCAGGGCCAGGCGGTGAAGGGCAATCAGCTGTTGCCCGTCTCACT
GGTGAAAAGAAAAACCACCCTGGCGCCCAATACGCAAACCGCCTCTCCCCGCGCGTTGGCCGATTCATTA
ATGCAGCTGGCACGACAGGTTTCCCGACTGGAAAGCGGGCAGTGAGCGCAACGCAATTAATGTAAGTTAG
CTCACTCATTAGGCACAATTCTCATGTTTGACAGCTTATCATCGACTGCACGGTGCACCAATGCTTCTGG
CGTCAGGCAGCCATCGGAAGCTGTGGTATGGCTGTGCAGGTCGTAAATCACTGCATAATTCGTGTCGCTC
AAGGCGCACTCCCGTTCTGGATAATGTTTTTTGCGCCGACATCATAACGGTTCTGGCAAATATTCTGAAA
TGAGCTGTTGACAATTAATCATCGGCTCGTATAATGTGTGGAATTGTGAGCGGATAACAATTTCACACAG
GAAACAGCCAGTCCGTTTAGGTGTTTTCACGAGCACTTCACCAACAAGGACCATAGATTATGAAAATCGA
AGAACACCATCACCATCACCATTCCAGCGGTAAGCTTATGTCCCCTATACTAGGTTATTGGAAAATTAAG
GGCCTTGTGCAACCCACTCGACTTCTTTTGGAATATCTTGAAGAAAAATATGAAGAGCATTTGTATGAGC
GCGATGAAGGTGATAAATGGCGAAACAAAAAGTTTGAATTGGGTTTGGAGTTTCCCAATCTTCCTTATTA
TATTGATGGTGATGTTAAATTAACACAGTCTATGGCCATCATACGTTATATAGCTGACAAGCACAACATG
TTGGGTGGTTGTCCAAAAGAGCGTGCAGAGATTTCAATGCTTGAAGGAGCGGTTTTGGATATTAGATACG
GTGTTTCGAGAATTGCATATAGTAAAGACTTTGAAACTCTCAAAGTTGATTTTCTTAGCAAGCTACCTGA
AATGCTGAAAATGTTCGAAGATCGTTTATGTCATAAAACATATTTAAATGGTGATCATGTAACCCATCCT
GACTTCATGTTGTATGACGCTCTTGATGTTGTTTTATACATGGACCCAATGTGCCTGGATGCGTTCCCAA
AATTAGTTTGTTTTAAAAAACGTATTGAAGCTATCCCACAAATTGATAAGTACTTGAAATCCAGCAAGTA
TATAGCATGGCCTTTGCAGGGCTGGCAAGCCACGTTTGGTGGTGGCGACCATCCTCCAAAATCGGATCTG
GAAGTTCTGTTCCAGGGGCCCCTGTCCAGCGGTCTGGTTCCGCGTGGTTCCGGTACCGCGGCCCAGCCGG
CCATGGCCCAGGGCGCGCTGTGTGAAGTTCAGGCCCTGTGTCATCATTTAGCAACCGGTCCAGGTCAACT
GTCCTTTCATAAAGGTGATATTCTGCGTGTTCTGGGTCGTGCAGGTGGTGATTGGTTACGTTGTTCCCGT
GGTCCAGATTCTGGTCTGGTTCCACTGGCTTATGTTACCTTAACCCCAGCGGCCGCATA
[142 nt withheld, positions 2580-2721]
C
[98 nt withheld, positions 2723-2820]
AGTTTGTACTGGTGACGAAACTCAGTGTCTAGCTAGAGTGGC
[149 nt withheld, positions 2863-3011]
T
[41 nt withheld, positions 3013-3053]
T
[62 nt withheld, positions 3055-3116]
A
[35 nt withheld, positions 3118-3152]
CCTCCCTCAATCGGTTGAATGTCGCCCTTTTGTCTTTGGCGCTGGTAAACCATATGAA
[86 nt withheld, positions 3211-3296]
T
[54 nt withheld, positions 3298-3351]
CTAGCGCCGCCCTATACCTTGTCTGCCTCCCCGCGTTGCGTCGCGGTGCATGGAGCCGGGCCACCTCGAC
CTGAATGGAAGCCGGCGGCACCTCGCTAACGGATTCACCACTCCAAGAATTGGAGCCAATCAATTCTTGC
GGAGAACTGTGAATGCGCAAACCAACCCTTGGCAGAACATATCCATCGCGTCCGCCATCTCCAGCAGCCG
CACGCGGCGCATCTCGGGCAGCGTTGGGTCCTGGCCACGGGTGCGCATGATCGTGCTCCTGTCGTTGAGG
ACCCGGCTAGGCTGGCGGGGTTGCCTTACTGGTTAGCAGAATGAATCACCGATACGCGAGCGAACGTGAA
GCGACTGCTGCTGCAAAACGTCTGCGACCTGAGCAACAACATGAATGGTCTTCGGTTTCCGTGTTTCGTA
AAGTCTGGAAACGCGGAAGTCAGCGCCCTGCACCATTATGTTCCGGATCTGCATCGCAGGATGCTGCTGG
CTACCCTGTGGAACACCTACATCTGTATTAACGAAGCGCTGGCATTGACCCTGAGTGATTTTTCTCTGGT
CCCGCCGCATCCATACCGCCAGTTGTTTACCCTCACAACGTTCCAGTAACCGGGCATGTTCATCATCAGT
AACCCGTATCGTGAGCATCCTCTCTCGTTTCATCGGTATCATTACCCCCATGAACAGAAATCCCCCTTAC
ACGGAGGCATCAGTGACCAAACAGGAAAAAACCGCCCTTAACATGGCCCGCTTTATCAGAAGCCAGACAT
TAACGCTTCTGGAGAAACTCAACGAGCTGGACGCGGATGAACAGGCAGACATCTGTGAATCGCTTCACGA
CCACGCTGATGAGCTTTACCGCAGGATCCGCGAAATTGTAAGCGTTAATATTTTGTTAAAATTCGCGTTA
AATTTTTGTTAAATCAGCTCATTTTTTAACCAATAGGCCGAAATCGGCAAAATCCCTTATAAATCAAAAG
AATAGACCGAGATAGGGT
[37 nt withheld, positions 4350-4386]
AAAGAACGTGGACTCCAACGTCAAAGG
[49 nt withheld, positions 4414-4462]
T
[91 nt withheld, positions 4464-4554]
G
[124 nt withheld, positions 4556-4679]
CGCGGATCCTGCCTCGCGCGTTTCGGTGATGACGGTGAAAACCTCTGACACATGCAGCTCCCGGAGACGG
TCACAGCTTGTCTGTAAGCGGATGCCGGGAGCAGACAAGCCCGTCAGGGCGCGTCAGCGGGTGTTGGCGG
GTGTCGGGGCGCAGCCATGACCCAGTCACGTAGCGATAGCGGAGTGTATACTGGCTTAACTATGCGGCAT
CAGAGCAGATTGTACTGAGAGTGCACCATATGCGGTGTGAAATACCGCACAGATGCGTAAGGAGAAAATA
CCGCATCAGGCGCTCTTCCGCTTCCTCGCTCACTGACTCGCTGCGCTCGGTCGTTCGGCTGCGGCGAGCG
GTATCAGCTCACTCAAAGGCGGTAATACGGTTATCCACAGAATCAGGGGATAACGCAGGAAAGAACATGT
GAGCAAAAGGCCAGCAAAAGGCCAGGAACCGTAAAAAGGCCGCGTTGCTGGCGTTTTTCCATAGGCTCCG
CCCCCCTGACGAGCATCACAAAAATCGACGCTCAAGTCAGAGGTGGCGAAACCCGACAGGACTATAAAGA
TACCAGGGTTTCCCCCTGGAAGCTCCCTCGTGCGCTCTCCTGTTCCGACCCTGCCGCTTACCGGATACCT
GTCCGCCTTTCTCCCTTCGGGAAGCGTGGCGCTTTCTCATAGCTCACGCTGTAGGTATCTCAGTTCGGTG
TAGGTCGTTCGCTCCAAGCTGGGCTGTGTGCACGAACCCCCCGTTCAGCCCGACCGCTGCGCCTTATCCG
GTAACTATCGTCTTGAGTCCAACCCGGTAAGACACGACTTATCGCCACTGGCAGCAGCCACTGGTAACAG
GATTAGCAGAGCGAGGTATGTAGGCGGTGCTACAGAGTTCTTGAAGTGGTGGCCTAACTACGGCTACACT
AGAAGGACAGTATTTGGTATCTGCGCTCTGCTGAAGCCAGTTACCTTCGGAAAAAGAGTTGGTAGCTCTT
GATCCGGCAAACAAACCACCGCTGGTAGCGGTGGTTTTTTTGTTTGCAAGCAGCAGATTACGCGCAGAAA
AAAAGGATCTCAAGAAGATCCTTTGATCTTTTCTACGGGGTCTGACGCTCAGTGGAACGAAAACTCACGT
TAAGGGATTTTGGTCATGAGATTATCAAAAAGGATCTTCACCTAGATCCTTTTAAATTAAAAATGAAGTT
TTAAATCAATCTAAAGTATATATGAGTAAACTTGGTCTGACAGTTACCAATGCTTAATCAGTGAGGCACC
TATCTCAGCGATCTGTCTATTTCGTTCATCCATAGTTGCCTGACTCCCCGTCGTGTAGATAACTACGATA
CGGGAGGGCTTACCATCTGGCCCCAGTGCTGCAATGATACCGCGAGACCCACGCTCACCGGCTCCAGATT
TATCAGCAATAAACCAGCCAGCCGGAAGGGCCGAGCGCAGAAGTGGTCCTGCAACTTTATCCGCCTCCAT
CCAGTCTATTAATTGTTGCCGGGAAGCTAGAGTAAGTAGTTCGCCAGTTAATAGTTTGCGCAACGTTGTT
GCCATTGCTGCAGGCATCGTGGTGTCACGCTCGTCGTTTGGTATGGCTTCATTCAGCTCCGGTTCCCAAC
GATCAAGGCGAGTTACATGATCCCCCATATTGTGCAAAAAAGCGGTTAGCTCCTTCGGTCCTCCGATCGT
TGTCAGAAGTAAGTTGGCCGCAGTGTTATCACTCATGGTTATGGCAGCACTGCATAATTCTCTTACTGTC
ATGCCATCCGTAAGATGCTTTTCTGTGACTGGTGAGTACTCAACCAAGTCATTCTGAGAATAGTGTATGC
GGCGACCGAGTTGCTCTTGCCCGGCGTCAACACGGGATAATACCGCGCCACATAGCAGAACTTTAAAAGT
GCTCATCATTGGAAAACGTTCTTCGGGGCGAAAACTCTCAAGGATCTTACCGCTGTTGAGATCCAGTTCG
ATGTAACCCACTCGTGCACCCAACTGATCTTCAGCATCTTTTACTTTCACCAGCGTTTCTGGGTGAGCAA
AAACAGGAAGGCAAAATGCCGCAAAAAAGGGAATAAGGGCGACACGGAAATGTTGAATACTCATACTCTT
CCTTTTTCAATATTATTGAAGCATTTATCAGGGTTATTGTCTCATGAGCGGATACATATTTGAATGTATT
TAGAAAAATAAACAAATAGGGGTTCCGCGCACATTTCCCCGAAAAGTGCCACCTGACGTCTAA
Features (pLannotate 1.2.2; 21 found; start..end, strand, type, name):
     75..152     +  promoter       lacIq promoter: lacI (mutant); In the lacIq allele, a single base change in the promoter boosts expression of the lacI gene about 10-fold.
    153..1235    +  CDS            lacI: lac repressor; lacI; The lac repressor binds to the lac operator to inhibit transcription in E. coli. This inhibition can be relieved by adding lactose or isopropyl-β-D-thiogalactopyranoside (IPTG).
   1248..1269    +  protein_bind   CAP binding site: CAP binding activates transcription in the presence of cAMP. E. coli catabolite activator protein
   1288..1305    +  promoter       tet promoter (fragment): E. coli promoter for tetracycline efflux protein gene
   1478..1506    +  promoter       tac promoter: strong E. coli promoter; hybrid between the trp and lac UV5 promoters
   1514..1530    +  protein_bind   lac operator: The lac repressor binds to the lac operator to inhibit transcription in E. coli. This inhibition can be relieved by adding lactose or isopropyl-β-D-thiogalactopyranoside (IPTG). lac repressor encoded by lacI
   1615..1632    +  CDS            6xHis: 6xHis affinity tag
   1648..2301    +  CDS            GST26_SCHJA: Experimental evidence at protein level: Swiss-Prot protein existence level 1. GST isoenzymes appear to play a central role in the parasite detoxification system. Other functions are also suspected including a role in increasing the solubility of haematin in the parasite gut. From Schistosoma japonicum (Blood fluke).
   2377..2568    +  CDS            RUSC2 (fragment): RUSC2_HUMAN - Also known as KIAA0375. Experimental evidence at protein level: Swiss-Prot protein existence level 1. From Homo sapiens (Human).
   2584..2631    +  terminator     fd terminator (sequence withheld): central terminator from bacteriophage fd (Otsuka and Kunisawa, 1982)
   2636..2848    +  CDS            M13 gene III (fragment) (sequence partly withheld): pIII; III; minor coat protein
   2863..3333    +  CDS            M13 gene III (fragment) (sequence partly withheld): pIII; III; minor coat protein
   3355..3425    +  CDS            TcR (fragment): tetracycline efflux protein; tet; confers resistance to tetracycline
   3667..4047    -  CDS            YPB1_ECOLX: Protein predicted: Swiss-Prot protein existence level 4. From Escherichia coli.
   4064..4215    +  CDS            rop (fragment): Rop protein, which maintains plasmids at low copy number; rop
   4251..4679    -  rep_origin     f1 ori (sequence partly withheld): f1 bacteriophage origin of replication; arrow indicates direction of (+) strand synthesis
   4688..4727    +  CDS            rop (fragment): Rop protein, which maintains plasmids at low copy number; rop
   4829..4969    +  misc_feature   bom: basis of mobility region from pBR322
   5155..5742    -  rep_origin     ori: high-copy-number ColE1/pMB1/pBR322/pUC origin of replication
   5916..6773    -  CDS            bla: BLAT_ECOLX - Experimental evidence at protein level: Swiss-Prot protein existence level 1. TEM-type are the most prevalent beta-lactamases in enterobacteria; they hydrolyze the beta-lactam bond in susceptible beta-lactam antibiotics, thus conferring resistance to penicillins and cephalosporins. TEM-3 and TEM-4 are capable of hydrolyzing cefotaxime and ceftazidime. TEM-5 is capable of hydrolyzing ceftazidime. TEM-6 is capable of hydrolyzing ceftazidime and aztreonam. TEM-8/CAZ-2, TEM- 16/CAZ-7 and TEM-24/CAZ-6 are markedly active against ceftazidime. IRT- 4 shows resistance to beta-lactamase in
   6774..6878    -  promoter       AmpR promoter: bla
