[The description below was written by a language model from this plasmid's Addgene catalogue record and pLannotate feature annotations shown in this document.]
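Description:
pHH0103_RUSC2-1/1 is a bacterial expression plasmid of about 6.9 kb built on the pHH0103 backbone, made to produce and purify the SH3 domain of human RUSC2 (also called Iporin) in E. coli. It replicates from a ColE1/pBR322-type origin, with the pBR322 bom region nearby, and is catalogued as low copy. Selection is by ampicillin through a TEM beta-lactamase gene driven by its own promoter. An f1 phage origin is also present. It sits between two annotated fragments of rop, so that gene appears to be interrupted.

The expression cassette uses the strong hybrid tac promoter followed by a lac operator. The plasmid carries its own lacI gene under the up-mutated lacIq promoter, so transcription is held off by abundant lac repressor until it is relieved with IPTG. The encoded product begins with a 6xHis tag, followed by Schistosoma japonicum glutathione S-transferase and then the RUSC2 fragment. This gives two independent affinity handles for purification, and GST often helps the solubility of small domains. The insert is listed as 221 bp, cloned between SfiI and NotI sites, of which 192 bp are annotated as matching RUSC2. An fd phage terminator lies directly downstream of it.

Beyond the terminator are two fragments of M13 gene III, along with remnants of the tetracycline resistance gene and its promoter. These suggest that the backbone derives from a phage-display phagemid, although the record does not say so and does not indicate that they play any role here. The plasmid belongs to a set of human SH3 domain constructs used for a family-wide analysis of SH3 binding specificities.
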