Addgene plasmid #91424: pHH0103_RUSC2-1/1
Purpose: Protein expression and purification of human SH3 domain construct RUSC2-1/1
Depositing lab: Sachdev Sidhu. Depositing organization: University of Toronto. Publication: Comprehensive Analysis of the Human SH3 Domain Family Reveals a Wide Variety of Non-canonical Specificities. Teyra J, Huang H, Jain S, Guan X, Dong A, Liu Y, Tempel W, Min J, Tong Y, Kim PM, Bader GD, Sidhu SS. Structure. 2017 Oct 3;25(10):1598-1610.e3. doi: 10.1016/j.str.2017.07.017. Epub 2017 Sep 7. PubMed 28890361.
Backbone
  Vector backbone: pHH0103
  Vector type: Bacterial Expression
Growth in bacteria
  Bacterial resistance: Ampicillin, 100 μg/mL
  Growth temperature: 37°C
  Growth strain: DH5alpha
  Copy number: Low Copy
Gene/Insert
  Gene/Insert name: RUSC2-1/1
  Species: H. sapiens (human)
  Insert size (bp): 221
  Entrez Gene: RUSC2 (a.k.a. Iporin)
  Cloning method: Restriction Enzyme; 5′ cloning site Sfi1 (unknown if destroyed); 3′ cloning site Not1 (unknown if destroyed)
Terms and licenses: Academic/Nonprofit Terms; Industry Terms: Not Available to Industry
How to cite: pHH0103_RUSC2-1/1 was a gift from Sachdev Sidhu (Addgene plasmid # 91424 ; http://n2t.net/addgene:91424 ; RRID:Addgene_91424)
