>Addgene plasmid #91424 | pHH0103_RUSC2-1/1 | depositor partial sequence | sequence record 175912 | insert sequence
GGTACCGAATTCGGATCCGCGCGCTGTGTGAAGTTCAGGCCCTGTGTCATCATTTAGCAACCGGTCCAGG
TCAACTGTCCTTTCATAAAGGTGATATTCTGCGTGTTCTGGGTCGTGCAGGTGGTGATTGGTTACGTTGT
TCCCGTGGTCCAGATTCTGGTCTGGTTCCACTGGCTTATGTTACCTTAACCCCAGCGGCCGCTAGCTAAG
TCGACGAGCTC
